>Addgene plasmid #40969 | pT7-Venus-cdc25C5 | depositor partial sequence | sequence record 54274 | Cdc25C splice variant 5 (400aa) KpNI-BamHI inserted in pT7-Venus-C1
GGTACCATGTCTACGGAACTCTTCTCATCCACAAGAGAGGAAGGAAGCTCTGGCTCAGGACCCAGTTTTA
GGTCTAATCAAAGGAAAATGTTAAACCTGCTCCTGGAGAGAGACACTTCCTTTACCGTCTGTCCAGATGT
CCCTAGAACTCCAGTGGGCAAATTTCTTGGTGATTCTGCAAACCTAAGCATTTTGTCTGGGTCACCTGGA
TTCTTCAGGACTTCAGGAAGTGCATTTAGCTGGGATGACAATGGAAACTTGGTGGACAGTGAAATGAAAT
ATTTGGGCAGTCCCATTACTACTGTTCCAAAATTGGATAAAAATCCAAACCTAGGAGAAGACCAGGCAGA
AGAGATTTCAGATGAATTAATGGAGTTTTCCCTGAAAGATCAAGAAGCAAAGGTGAGCAGAAGTGGCCTA
TATCGCTCCCCGTCGATGCCAGAGAACTTGAACAGGCCAAGACTGAAGCAGGTGGAAAAATTCAAGGACA
ACACAATACCAGATAAAGTTAAAAAAAAGTATTTTTCTGGCCAAGGAAAGCTCAGGAAGGGCTTATGTTT
AAAGAAGACAGTCTCTCTGTGTGACATTACTATCACTCAGATGCTGGAGGAAGATTCTAACCAGGGGCAC
CTGATTGGTGATTTTTCCAAGGTATGTGCGCTGCCAACCGTGTCAGGGAAACACCAAGATCTGAAGTATG
TCAACCCAGAAACAGTGGCTGCCTTACTGTCGGGGAAGTTCCAGGGTCTGATTGAGAAGTTTTATGTCAT
TGATTGTCGCTATCCATATGAGTATCTGGGAGGACACATCCAGGGAGCCTTAAACTTATATAGTCAGGAA
GAACTGTTTAACTTCTTTCTGAAGAAGCCCATCGTCCCTTTGGACACCCAGAAGAGAATAATCATCGTGT
TCCACTGTGAATTCTCCTCAGAGAGGGGCCCCCGAATGTGCCGCTGTCTGCGTGAAGAGGACAGGTCTCT
GAACCAGTATCCTGCATTGTACTACCCAGAGCTATATATCCTTAAAGGCGGCTACAGAGACTTCTTTCCA
GAATATATGGAACTGTGTGAACCACAGAGCTACTGCCCTATGCATCATCAGGACCACAAGACTGAGTTGC
TGAGGTGTCGAAGCCAGAGCAAAGTGCAGGAAGGGGAGCGGCAGCTGCGGGAGCAGATTGCCCTTCTGGT
GAAGGACATGAGCCCATGAGGATCC
