>Addgene plasmid #40969 | pT7-Venus-cdc25C5 | addgene partial sequence | sequence record 55144 | T7 5'-TAATACGACTCACTATAGGG-3'
CGGTCGCCACCATGGTGAGCAAGGGCGAGGAGCTGTTCACCGGGGTGGTGCCCATCCTGGTCGAGCTGGA
CGGCGACGTAAACGGCCACAAGTTCAGCGTGTCCGGCGAGGGCGAGGGCGATGCCACCTACGGCAAGCTG
ACCCTGAAGCTGATCTGCACCACCGGCAAGCTGCCCGTGCCCTGGCCCACCCTCGTGACCACCCTGGGCT
ACGGCCTGCAGTGCTTCGCCCGCTACCCCGACCACATGAAGCAGCACGACTTCTTCAAGTCCGCCATGCC
CGAAGGCTACGTCCAGGAGCGCACCATCTTCTTCAAGGACGACGGCAACTACAAGACCCGCGCCGAGGTG
AAGTTCGAGGGCGACACCCTGGTGAACCGCATCGAGCTGAAGGGCATCGACTTCAAGGAGGACGGCAACA
TCCTGGGGCACAAGCTGGAGTACAACTACAACAGCCACAACGTCTATATCACCGCCGACAAGCAGAAGAA
CGGCATCAAGGCCAACTTCAAGATCCGCCACAACATCGAGGACGGCGGCGTGCAGCTCGCCGACCACTAC
CAGCAGAACACCCCCATCGGCGACGGCCCCGTGCTGCTGCCCGACAACCACTACCTGAGCTACCAGTCCG
CCCTGAGCAAAGACCCCAACGAGAAGCGCGATCACATGGTCCTGCTGGAGTTCGTGACCGCCGCCGGGAT
CACTCTCGGCATGGACGAGCTGTACAAGTCCGGACTCAGATCTCGAGCTCAAGCTTCGAATTCTGCAGTC
GACGGTACCATGTCTACGGAACTCTTCTCATCCACAAGAGAGGAAGGAAGCTCTGGCTCAGGACCCAGTT
TTAGGTCTAATCAAAGGAAAATGTTAAACCTGCTCCTGGAGAGAGACACTTCCTTTAC
