>Addgene plasmid #40969 | pT7-Venus-cdc25C5 | addgene partial sequence | sequence record 55146 | EGFP-C 5'-CATGGTCCTGCTGGAGTTCGTG-3'
CATGGACGAGCTGTACAAGTCCGGACTCAGATCTCGAGCTCAAGCTTCGAATTCTGCAGTCGACGGTACC
ATGTCTACGGAACTCTTCTCATCCACAAGAGAGGAAGGAAGCTCTGGCTCAGGACCCAGTTTTAGGTCTA
ATCAAAGGAAAATGTTAAACCTGCTCCTGGAGAGAGACACTTCCTTTACCGTCTGTCCAGATGTCCCTAG
AACTCCAGTGGGCAAATTTCTTGGTGATTCTGCAAACCTAAGCATTTTGTCTGGGTCACCTGGATTCTTC
AGGACTTCAGGAAGTGCATTTAGCTGGGATGACAATGGAAACTTGGTGGACAGTGAAATGAAATATTTGG
GCAGTCCCATTACTACTGTTCCAAAATTGGATAAAAATCCAAACCTAGGAGAAGACCAGGCAGAAGAGAT
TTCAGATGAATTAATGGAGTTTTCCCTGAAAGATCAAGAAGCAAAGGTGAGCAGAAGTGGCCTATATCGC
TCCCCGTCGATGCCAGAGAACTTGAACAGGCCAAGACTGAAGCAGGTGGAAAAATTCAAGGACAACACAA
TACCAGATAAAGTTAAAAAAAAGTATTTTTCTGGCCAAGGAAAGCTCAGGAAGGGCTTATGTTTAAAGAA
GACAGTCTCTCTGTGTGACATTACTATCACTCAGATGCTGGAGGAAGATTCTAACCAGGGGCACCTGATT
GGTGATTTTTCCAAGGTATGTGCGCTGCCAACCGTGTCAGGGAAACACCAAGATCTGAAGTATGTCAACC
CAGAAACAGTGGCTGCCTTACTGTCGGGGAAGTTCCAG
