>Addgene plasmid #40969 | pT7-Venus-cdc25C5 | addgene partial sequence | sequence record 55448 | pBR322ori-F 5'-GGGAAACGCCTGGTATCTTT-3'
CTCTGACTTGAGCGTCGATTTTTGTGATGCTCGTCAGGGGGGCGGAGCCTATGGAAAAACGCCAGCAACG
CGGCCTTTTTACGGTTCCTGGCCTTTTGCTGGCCTTTTGCTCACATGTTCTTTCCTGCGTTATCCCCTGA
TTCTGTGGATAACCGTATTACCGCCATGCATTAGTTATTAATAGTAATCAATTACGGGGTCATTAGTTCA
TAGCCCATATATGGAGTTCCGCGTTACATAACTTACGGTAAATGGCCCGCCTGGCTGACCGCCCAACGAC
CCCCGCCCATTGACGTCAATAATGACGTATGTTCCCATAGTAACGCCAATAGGGACTTTCCATTGACGTC
AATGGGTGGAGTATTTACGGTAAACTGCCCACTTGGCAGTACATCAAGTGTATCATATGCCAAGTACGCC
CCCTATTGACGTCAATGACGGTAAATGGCCCGCCTGGCATTATGCCCAGTACATGACCTTATGGGACTTT
CCTACTTGGCAGTACATCTACGTATTAGTCATCGCTATTACCATGGTGATGCGGTTTTGGCAGTACATCA
ATGGGCGTGGATAGCGGTTTGACTCACGGGGATTTCCAAGTCTCCACCCCATTGACGTCAATGGGAGTTT
GTTTTGGCACCAAAATCAACGGGACTTTCCAAAATGTCGTAACAACTCCGCCCCATTGACGCAAATGGGC
GGTAGGCGTGTACGGTGGGAGGTCTATATAAGCAGAGCTCTCTGGCTAACTAGAGAACCCACTGCTTACT
GGCTTATCGAAATTAATACGACTCACTATAGGGAGACCCAAGCTTGCTAGCGCTACCGGTCGCCACCATG
GTGAGCAAGGGCGAGGAGCTGTTCACCGG
