[The description below was written by a language model from this plasmid's Addgene catalogue record.]
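Description:
pT7-Venus-cdc25C5 is an in vitro transcription plasmid encoding human CDC25C (M-phase inducer phosphatase 3), specifically the splice isoform designated cdc25C5, fused at its N terminus to the yellow fluorescent protein Venus. The backbone, pT7-Venus-C1, was derived from pEYFP-C1 in two steps: the EYFP coding sequence was exchanged for Venus, a brighter and faster-maturing YFP variant, and the CMV promoter was replaced by a bacteriophage T7 promoter. As a result, the fusion is no longer driven by a mammalian promoter. It is instead transcribed by T7 RNA polymerase. The roughly 1.2 kb cdc25C5 insert was placed into the multiple cloning site downstream of Venus between KpnI and BamHI, both of which remain intact. The record notes that SacI and HindIII in the polylinker are no longer unique in this backbone.

The plasmid is maintained at high copy in standard E. coli cloning strains under kanamycin selection. The record also lists a neomycin/G418 marker. This matches the dual kanamycin/neomycin resistance cassette typical of the parental C1-series vectors, although it has little practical relevance once the mammalian promoter is removed. No feature table is supplied, so other backbone elements such as the origin of replication and polyadenylation signal are not itemised, though the listed SV40 polyA sequencing primer suggests that region is retained.

The record supports use as a template for making Venus-CDC25C mRNA with T7 polymerase. Such mRNA could be used for in vitro translation or introduced into cells to follow the fluorescently tagged mitotic phosphatase, but the specific application is not stated.
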