Addgene plasmid #40969: pT7-Venus-cdc25C5
Depositing lab: Olivier Gavet. Depositing organization: Institut Curie.
Backbone
  Vector backbone: pT7-Venus-C1 (785)
  Backbone manufacturer: Jonathan Pines Lab (Gurdon Institute, University of Cambridge, UK)
  Modifications to backbone: From pEYFP-C1: EYFP was replaced with Venus using AgeI and BsrGI restriction sites, and the CMV promoter was replaced with a T7 promoter using NdeI and NheI sites. Note that the SacI and HindIII sites in the MCS are no longer unique.
  Vector type: In Vitro Transcription
  Selectable markers: Neomycin (select with G418)
Growth in bacteria
  Bacterial resistance: Kanamycin, 50 μg/mL
  Growth temperature: 37°C
  Growth strain: DH5alpha
  Copy number: High Copy
Gene/Insert
  Gene/Insert name: cdc25C5 (alt names: cdc25C; Cell Division Cycle 25 Homolog C; M-phase inducer phosphatase 3)
  Species: H. sapiens (human)
  Insert size (bp): 1215
  GenBank ID: NM_022809.2 NP_073720.1
  Entrez Gene: CDC25C (a.k.a. CDC25, PPP1R60)
  Promoter: T7
  Tag / fusion protein: Venus (N terminal on insert)
  Cloning method: Restriction Enzyme; 5′ cloning site KpnI (not destroyed); 3′ cloning site BamHI (not destroyed)
  Sequencing primers: 5′ EGFP-C; 3′ SV40pA-R
Terms and licenses: Academic/Nonprofit Terms; Industry Terms: Not Available to Industry
How to cite: pT7-Venus-cdc25C5 was a gift from Olivier Gavet (Addgene plasmid # 40969 ; http://n2t.net/addgene:40969 ; RRID:Addgene_40969)
